Addgene plasmid #201963: TRAPa-3xFLAG-pCDNA
Purpose: Mammalian expression of Translocon-associated protein subunit alpha
Depositing lab: Ville Paavilainen. Depositing organization: University of Helsinki, Institute of Biotechnology. Publication: Molecular view of ER membrane remodeling by the Sec61/TRAP translocon. Karki S, Javanainen M, Rehan S, Tranter D, Kellosalo J, Huiskonen JT, Happonen L, Paavilainen V. EMBO Rep. 2023 Dec 6;24(12):e57910. doi: 10.15252/embr.202357910. Epub 2023 Nov 20. PubMed 37983950.
Backbone
  Vector backbone: pCDNA3.1(+)
  Vector type: Mammalian Expression
Growth in bacteria
  Bacterial resistance: Ampicillin, 100 μg/mL
  Growth temperature: 37°C
  Growth strain: DH5alpha
  Copy number: High Copy
Gene/Insert
  Gene/Insert name: SSR1
  Species: H. sapiens (human)
  Entrez Gene: SSR1 (a.k.a. TRAPA)
  Tag / fusion protein: 3xFLAG-tag (C terminal on insert)
  Cloning method: Restriction Enzyme; 5′ cloning site EcoRI (unknown if destroyed); 3′ cloning site NotI (unknown if destroyed)
Terms and licenses: Academic/Nonprofit Terms; Industry Terms: Not Available to Industry
How to cite: TRAPa-3xFLAG-pCDNA was a gift from Ville Paavilainen (Addgene plasmid # 201963 ; http://n2t.net/addgene:201963 ; RRID:Addgene_201963)
