[The description below was written by a language model from this plasmid's Addgene catalogue record and pLannotate feature annotations shown in this document.]
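Description:
TRAPa-3xFLAG-pCDNA is a mammalian expression plasmid built on the pCDNA3.1(+) backbone that carries the human SSR1 gene, encoding the alpha subunit of the translocon-associated protein (TRAP) complex, an ER membrane assembly that associates with the Sec61 protein-conducting channel. The plasmid is about 6.3 kb. It is maintained in E. coli at high copy through a ColE1/pUC-type origin, with ampicillin selection provided by the β-lactamase gene and its own promoter. An f1 phage origin is also present, and a few short lac-region and other fragments annotated in the sequence appear to be backbone remnants with no stated role.

The SSR1 coding sequence was cloned between the EcoRI and NotI sites. It sits downstream of the human cytomegalovirus immediate-early enhancer and promoter, which drive strong constitutive transcription in mammalian cells, and the transcript is terminated by the bovine growth hormone polyadenylation signal. A T7 promoter lies between the CMV promoter and the insert and could support in vitro transcription or serve as a sequencing primer site. The catalogue record states that a 3xFLAG tag is fused to the C terminus of the protein. The automated feature table does not annotate the tag separately, though there is unannotated space between the end of the SSR1 CDS and the poly(A) signal where it would lie. A second cassette places a neomycin phosphotransferase gene under the SV40 early promoter with an SV40 poly(A) signal, which allows G418 selection of stably transfected cells. The construct is intended for expressing epitope-tagged TRAP alpha in mammalian cells. The FLAG tag lends itself to detection or affinity capture of the subunit and its partners, in keeping with its origin in work on the Sec61/TRAP translocon.
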