Features (pLannotate 1.2.2; 20 found; start..end, strand, type, name):
    113..217     -  promoter       AmpR promoter: bla
    276..328     -  misc_feature   bom (fragment): basis of mobility region from pBR322
    483..862     +  enhancer       CMV enhancer: human cytomegalovirus immediate early enhancer
    863..1066    +  promoter       CMV promoter: human cytomegalovirus (CMV) immediate early promoter
   1062..1095    +  LTR            5' LTR (truncated) (fragment): truncated 5' long terminal repeat (LTR) from HIV-1
   1111..1129    +  promoter       T7 promoter: promoter for bacteriophage T7 RNA polymerase
   1212..2069    +  CDS            SSR1 (sequence withheld): SSRA_HUMAN - Also known as TRAPA. Experimental evidence at protein level: Swiss-Prot protein existence level 1. TRAP proteins are part of a complex whose function is to bind calcium to the ER membrane and thereby regulate the retention of ER resident proteins. May be involved in the recycling of the translocation apparatus after completion of the translocation process or may function as a membrane-bound chaperone facilitating folding of translocated proteins. From Homo sapiens (Human).
   2189..2413    +  polyA_signal   bGH poly(A) signal: bovine growth hormone polyadenylation signal
   2417..2438    +  promoter       SV40 promoter (fragment): SV40 enhancer and early promoter
   2459..2887    +  rep_origin     f1 ori (sequence partly withheld): f1 bacteriophage origin of replication; arrow indicates direction of (+) strand synthesis
   2901..3230    +  promoter       SV40 promoter: SV40 enhancer and early promoter
   3297..4088    +  CDS            neo: KKA2_KLEPN - Also known as kan, nptII. Experimental evidence at protein level: Swiss-Prot protein existence level 1. Resistance to kanamycin, neomycin, paromomycin, ribostamycin, butirosin and gentamicin B. From Klebsiella pneumoniae.
   4112..4270    +  CDS            ble (fragment): BLE_KLEPN - Experimental evidence at protein level: Swiss-Prot protein existence level 1. Binding protein with a strong affinity to the bleomycin family of antibiotics. Binds to CL990; an antimitotic-antibiotic compound. From Klebsiella pneumoniae.
   4265..4386    +  polyA_signal   SV40 poly(A) signal: SV40 polyadenylation signal
   4459..4475    -  protein_bind   lac operator: The lac repressor binds to the lac operator to inhibit transcription in E. coli. This inhibition can be relieved by adding lactose or isopropyl-β-D-thiogalactopyranoside (IPTG). lac repressor encoded by lacI
   4483..4513    -  promoter       lac promoter: promoter for the E. coli lac operon
   4528..4549    -  protein_bind   CAP binding site: CAP binding activates transcription in the presence of cAMP. E. coli catabolite activator protein
   4562..4654    -  CDS            lacI (fragment): lac repressor; lacI; The lac repressor binds to the lac operator to inhibit transcription in E. coli. This inhibition can be relieved by adding lactose or isopropyl-β-D-thiogalactopyranoside (IPTG).
   4837..5425    -  rep_origin     ori: high-copy-number ColE1/pMB1/pBR322/pUC origin of replication
   5596..112     -  CDS            AmpR (across the origin): β-lactamase; bla; confers resistance to ampicillin, carbenicillin, and related antibiotics
>Addgene plasmid #201963 | TRAPa-3xFLAG-pCDNA | addgene full sequence | sequence record 396888 | Addgene NGS Result
ACTGATCTTCAGCATCTTTTACTTTCACCAGCGTTTCTGGGTGAGCAAAAACAGGAAGGCAAAATGCCGC
AAAAAAGGGAATAAGGGCGACACGGAAATGTTGAATACTCATACTCTTCCTTTTTCAATATTATTGAAGC
ATTTATCAGGGTTATTGTCTCATGAGCGGATACATATTTGAATGTATTTAGAAAAATAAACAAATAGGGG
TTCCGCGCACATTTCCCCGAAAAGTGCCACCTGACGTCGACGGATCGGGAGATCTCCCGATCCCCTATGG
TGCACTCTCAGTACAATCTGCTCTGATGCCGCATAGTTAAGCCAGTATCTGCTCCCTGCTTGTGTGTTGG
AGGTCGCTGAGTAGTGCGCGAGCAAAATTTAAGCTACAACAAGGCAAGGCTTGACCGACAATTGCATGAA
GAATCTGCTTAGGGTTAGGCGTTTTGCGCTGCTTCGCGATGTACGGGCCAGATATACGCGTTGACATTGA
TTATTGACTAGTTATTAATAGTAATCAATTACGGGGTCATTAGTTCATAGCCCATATATGGAGTTCCGCG
TTACATAACTTACGGTAAATGGCCCGCCTGGCTGACCGCCCAACGACCCCCGCCCATTGACGTCAATAAT
GACGTATGTTCCCATAGTAACGCCAATAGGGACTTTCCATTGACGTCAATGGGTGGAGTATTTACGGTAA
ACTGCCCACTTGGCAGTACATCAAGTGTATCATATGCCAAGTACGCCCCCTATTGACGTCAATGACGGTA
AATGGCCCGCCTGGCATTATGCCCAGTACATGACCTTATGGGACTTTCCTACTTGGCAGTACATCTACGT
ATTAGTCATCGCTATTACCATGGTGATGCGGTTTTGGCAGTACATCAATGGGCGTGGATAGCGGTTTGAC
TCACGGGGATTTCCAAGTCTCCACCCCATTGACGTCAATGGGAGTTTGTTTTGGCACCAAAATCAACGGG
ACTTTCCAAAATGTCGTAACAACTCCGCCCCATTGACGCAAATGGGCGGTAGGCGTGTACGGTGGGAGGT
CTATATAAGCAGAGCTCTCTGGCTAACTAGAGAACCCACTGCTTACTGGCTTATCGAAATTAATACGACT
CACTATAGGGAGACCCAAGCTGGCTAGCGTTTAAACTTAAGCTTGGTACCGAGCTCGGATCCACTAGTCC
AGTGTGGTGGAATTCGCCACC
[858 nt withheld, positions 1212-2069]
GACTATAAAGATCATGACGGTGATTACAAGGATCACGATATCGACTATAAAGATGACGACGACAAGTAGG
CGGCCGCTCGAGTCTAGAGGGCCCGTTTAAACCCGCTGATCAGCCTCGACTGTGCCTTCTAGTTGCCAGC
CATCTGTTGTTTGCCCCTCCCCCGTGCCTTCCTTGACCCTGGAAGGTGCCACTCCCACTGTCCTTTCCTA
ATAAAATGAGGAAATTGCATCGCATTGTCTGAGTAGGTGTCATTCTATTCTGGGGGGTGGGGTGGGGCAG
GACAGCAAGGGGGAGGATTGGGAAGACAATAGCAGGCATGCTGGGGATGCGGTGGGCTCTATGGCTTCTG
AGGCGGAAAGAACCAGCTGGGGCTCTAGGGGGTATCCCC
[124 nt withheld, positions 2459-2582]
C
[91 nt withheld, positions 2584-2674]
A
[49 nt withheld, positions 2676-2724]
CCTTTGACGTTGGAGTCCACGTTCTTT
[37 nt withheld, positions 2752-2788]
ACCCTATCTCGGTCTATTCTTTTGATTTATAAGGGATTTTGCCGATTTCGGCCTATTGGTTAAAAAATGA
GCTGATTTAACAAAAATTTAACGCGAATTAATTCTGTGGAATGTGTGTCAGTTAGGGTGTGGAAAGTCCC
CAGGCTCCCCAGCAGGCAGAAGTATGCAAAGCATGCATCTCAATTAGTCAGCAACCAGGTGTGGAAAGTC
CCCAGGCTCCCCAGCAGGCAGAAGTATGCAAAGCATGCATCTCAATTAGTCAGCAACCATAGTCCCGCCC
CTAACTCCGCCCATCCCGCCCCTAACTCCGCCCAGTTCCGCCCATTCTCCGCCCCATGGCTGACTAATTT
TTTTTATTTATGCAGAGGCCGAGGCCGCCTCTGCCTCTGAGCTATTCCAGAAGTAGTGAGGAGGCTTTTT
TGGAGGCCTAGGCTTTTGCAAAAAGCTCCCGGGAGCTTATATATCCATTTTCGGATCTGATCAAGAGACA
GGATGAGGATCGTTTCGCATGATTGAACAAGATGGATTGCACGCAGGTTCTCCGGCCGCTTGGGTGGAGA
GGCTATTCGGCTATGACTGGGCACAACAGACAATCGGCTGCTCTGATGCCGCCGTGTTCCGGCTGTCAGC
GCAGGGGCGCCCGGTTCTTTTTGTCAAGACCGACCTGTCCGGTGCCCTGAATGAACTGCAGGACGAGGCA
GCGCGGCTATCGTGGCTGGCCACGACGGGCGTTCCTTGCGCAGCTGTGCTCGACGTTGTCACTGAAGCGG
GAAGGGACTGGCTGCTATTGGGCGAAGTGCCGGGGCAGGATCTCCTGTCATCTCACCTTGCTCCTGCCGA
GAAAGTATCCATCATGGCTGATGCAATGCGGCGGCTGCATACGCTTGATCCGGCTACCTGCCCATTCGAC
CACCAAGCGAAACATCGCATCGAGCGAGCACGTACTCGGATGGAAGCCGGTCTTGTCGATCAGGATGATC
TGGACGAAGAGCATCAGGGGCTCGCGCCAGCCGAACTGTTCGCCAGGCTCAAGGCGCGCATGCCCGACGG
CGAGGATCTCGTCGTGACCCATGGCGATGCCTGCTTGCCGAATATCATGGTGGAAAATGGCCGCTTTTCT
GGATTCATCGACTGTGGCCGGCTGGGTGTGGCGGACCGCTATCAGGACATAGCGTTGGCTACCCGTGATA
TTGCTGAAGAGCTTGGCGGCGAATGGGCTGACCGCTTCCTCGTGCTTTACGGTATCGCCGCTCCCGATTC
GCAGCGCATCGCCTTCTATCGCCTTCTTGACGAGTTCTTCTGAGCGGGACTCTGGGGTTCGAAATGACCG
ACCAAGCGACGCCCAACCTGCCATCACGAGATTTCGATTCCACCGCCGCCTTCTATGAAAGGTTGGGCTT
CGGAATCGTTTTCCGGGACGCCGGCTGGATGATCCTCCAGCGCGGGGATCTCATGCTGGAGTTCTTCGCC
CACCCCAACTTGTTTATTGCAGCTTATAATGGTTACAAATAAAGCAATAGCATCACAAATTTCACAAATA
AAGCATTTTTTTCACTGCATTCTAGTTGTGGTTTGTCCAAACTCATCAATGTATCTTATCATGTCTGTAT
ACCGTCGACCTCTAGCTAGAGCTTGGCGTAATCATGGTCATAGCTGTTTCCTGTGTGAAATTGTTATCCG
CTCACAATTCCACACAACATACGAGCCGGAAGCATAAAGTGTAAAGCCTGGGGTGCCTAATGAGTGAGCT
AACTCACATTAATTGCGTTGCGCTCACTGCCCGCTTTCCAGTCGGGAAACCTGTCGTGCCAGCTGCATTA
ATGAATCGGCCAACGCGCGGGGAGAGGCGGTTTGCGTATTGGGCGCTCTTCCGCTTCCTCGCTCACTGAC
TCGCTGCGCTCGGTCGTTCGGCTGCGGCGAGCGGTATCAGCTCACTCAAAGGCGGTAATACGGTTATCCA
CAGAATCAGGGGATAACGCAGGAAAGAACATGTGAGCAAAAGGCCAGCAAAAGGCCAGGAACCGTAAAAA
GGCCGCGTTGCTGGCGTTTTTCCATAGGCTCCGCCCCCCTGACGAGCATCACAAAAATCGACGCTCAAGT
CAGAGGTGGCGAAACCCGACAGGACTATAAAGATACCAGGCGTTTCCCCCTGGAAGCTCCCTCGTGCGCT
CTCCTGTTCCGACCCTGCCGCTTACCGGATACCTGTCCGCCTTTCTCCCTTCGGGAAGCGTGGCGCTTTC
TCATAGCTCACGCTGTAGGTATCTCAGTTCGGTGTAGGTCGTTCGCTCCAAGCTGGGCTGTGTGCACGAA
CCCCCCGTTCAGCCCGACCGCTGCGCCTTATCCGGTAACTATCGTCTTGAGTCCAACCCGGTAAGACACG
ACTTATCGCCACTGGCAGCAGCCACTGGTAACAGGATTAGCAGAGCGAGGTATGTAGGCGGTGCTACAGA
GTTCTTGAAGTGGTGGCCTAACTACGGCTACACTAGAAGAACAGTATTTGGTATCTGCGCTCTGCTGAAG
CCAGTTACCTTCGGAAAAAGAGTTGGTAGCTCTTGATCCGGCAAACAAACCACCGCTGGTAGCGGTGGTT
TTTTTGTTTGCAAGCAGCAGATTACGCGCAGAAAAAAAGGATCTCAAGAAGATCCTTTGATCTTTTCTAC
GGGGTCTGACGCTCAGTGGAACGAAAACTCACGTTAAGGGATTTTGGTCATGAGATTATCAAAAAGGATC
TTCACCTAGATCCTTTTAAATTAAAAATGAAGTTTTAAATCAATCTAAAGTATATATGAGTAAACTTGGT
CTGACAGTTACCAATGCTTAATCAGTGAGGCACCTATCTCAGCGATCTGTCTATTTCGTTCATCCATAGT
TGCCTGACTCCCCGTCGTGTAGATAACTACGATACGGGAGGGCTTACCATCTGGCCCCAGTGCTGCAATG
ATACCGCGAGACCCACGCTCACCGGCTCCAGATTTATCAGCAATAAACCAGCCAGCCGGAAGGGCCGAGC
GCAGAAGTGGTCCTGCAACTTTATCCGCCTCCATCCAGTCTATTAATTGTTGCCGGGAAGCTAGAGTAAG
TAGTTCGCCAGTTAATAGTTTGCGCAACGTTGTTGCCATTGCTACAGGCATCGTGGTGTCACGCTCGTCG
TTTGGTATGGCTTCATTCAGCTCCGGTTCCCAACGATCAAGGCGAGTTACATGATCCCCCATGTTGTGCA
AAAAAGCGGTTAGCTCCTTCGGTCCTCCGATCGTTGTCAGAAGTAAGTTGGCCGCAGTGTTATCACTCAT
GGTTATGGCAGCACTGCATAATTCTCTTACTGTCATGCCATCCGTAAGATGCTTTTCTGTGACTGGTGAG
TACTCAACCAAGTCATTCTGAGAATAGTGTATGCGGCGACCGAGTTGCTCTTGCCCGGCGTCAATACGGG
ATAATACCGCGCCACATAGCAGAACTTTAAAAGTGCTCATCATTGGAAAACGTTCTTCGGGGCGAAAACT
CTCAAGGATCTTACCGCTGTTGAGATCCAGTTCGATGTAACCCACTCGTGCACCCA
